Addgene plasmid #160618: pDGB3 alpha1 Tnos:nptII:Pnos - SF - P35S:hCas9:Tnos (GB1656)
Purpose: Module for the expression of the human codon optimized Cas9 and kanamycin resistance (NptII).
Depositing lab: Diego Orzaez. Depositing organization: Agencia Estatal Consejo Superior de Investigaciones Científicas, M.P.
Backbone
  Vector backbone: pEGB3_alpha1
  Backbone manufacturer: self-made; derived from pCambia1302 generated at the Cambia Institute
  Vector type: CRISPR
Growth in bacteria
  Bacterial resistance: Kanamycin, 50 μg/mL
  Growth temperature: 37°C
  Growth strain: DH5alpha
  Copy number: High Copy
Gene/Insert
  Gene/Insert name: Tnos:NptII:Pnos-SF-P35s:hCas9:tNos
  Species: Unspecified
  Insert size (bp): 7409
  Mutation: BsaI and BsmBI sites removed
  Promoter: Pnos, 35S
  Cloning method: Restriction Enzyme; 5′ cloning site BsaI (destroyed during cloning); 3′ cloning site BsaI (destroyed during cloning)
  Sequencing primers: 5′ GGTGGCAGGATATATTGTGG
Terms and licenses: Academic/Nonprofit Terms; Industry Terms: Not Available to Industry
Depositor comments: Compatible with GoldenBraid; insert can be released with BsmBI
How to cite: pDGB3 alpha1 Tnos:nptII:Pnos - SF - P35S:hCas9:Tnos (GB1656) was a gift from Diego Orzaez (Addgene plasmid # 160618 ; http://n2t.net/addgene:160618 ; RRID:Addgene_160618)
