[The description below was written by a language model from this plasmid's Addgene catalogue record and pLannotate feature annotations shown in this document.]
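Description:
pDGB3 alpha1 Tnos:nptII:Pnos - SF - P35S:hCas9:Tnos (GB1656) is a GoldenBraid-compatible plant binary vector of about 13.5 kb, built on the pEGB3_alpha1 backbone, which is derived from pCambia1302. Outside the T-DNA, the backbone carries a high-copy ColE1/pMB1-type origin with the pBR322 bom region for propagation in E. coli. It also carries the pVS1 replication and stability functions (oriV, RepA, StaA), which allow maintenance in Agrobacterium. Bacterial selection is by kanamycin through an aph(3')-Ia gene.

Between the nopaline-type left and right T-DNA border repeats lies a 7.4 kb insert made of two transcriptional units in divergent orientation, separated by a region the name designates "SF"; the record does not explain this element. Nearest the left border, on the reverse strand, the nopaline synthase promoter drives nptII (neo) with a NOS terminator, providing kanamycin selection of transformed plant cells. On the forward strand, the CaMV 35S promoter, followed by a fragment of the TMV Ω translational enhancer, drives a human codon-optimized Streptococcus pyogenes Cas9, also ending in a NOS terminator. Internal BsaI and BsmBI sites were removed from the insert to domesticate it for GoldenBraid assembly. The BsaI sites used for cloning were destroyed in the process, and the whole module can be released with BsmBI for the next assembly level.

No guide RNA cassette is annotated. The plasmid therefore serves as a Cas9-plus-selection-marker module, most likely to be combined with guide RNA expression units in further GoldenBraid assemblies or used for Agrobacterium-mediated delivery in plant genome editing.
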