Features (pLannotate 1.2.2; 19 found; start..end, strand, type, name):
    729..1802    +  CDS            pVS1 RepA: replication protein from the Pseudomonas plasmid pVS1 (Heeb et al., 2000)
   1868..2062    +  rep_origin     pVS1 oriV: origin of replication for the Pseudomonas plasmid pVS1 (Heeb et al., 2000)
   2265..2304    +  CDS            rop (fragment): Rop protein, which maintains plasmids at low copy number; rop
   2406..2546    +  misc_feature   bom: basis of mobility region from pBR322
   2732..3320    -  rep_origin     ori: high-copy-number ColE1/pMB1/pBR322/pUC origin of replication
   3408..4223    -  CDS            KanR: aminoglycoside phosphotransferase; aph(3')-Ia; confers resistance to kanamycin in bacteria or G418 (Geneticin®) in eukaryotes
   4656..4680    +  misc_feature   LB T-DNA repeat: left border repeat from nopaline C58 T-DNA
   4725..4977    -  terminator     NOS terminator: nopaline synthase terminator and poly(A) signal
   5020..5811    -  CDS            neo: KKA2_KLEPN - Also known as kan, nptII. Experimental evidence at protein level: Swiss-Prot protein existence level 1. Resistance to kanamycin, neomycin, paromomycin, ribostamycin, butirosin and gentamicin B. From Klebsiella pneumoniae.
   5845..6024    -  promoter       NOS promoter: nopaline synthase promoter
   6771..7115    +  promoter       CaMV 35S promoter: strong constitutive promoter from cauliflower mosaic virus
   7068..7114    +  promoter       minimal CaMV 35S promoter: minimal 35S promoter from cauliflower mosaic virus
   7147..7172    +  misc_feature   TMV Ω (fragment): translational enhancer from the tobacco mosaic virus 5'-leader sequence (Gallie et al., 1988)
   7189..11292   +  CDS            cas9: CAS9_STRP1 - Also known as csn1 From Streptococcus pyogenes serotype M1.
  11352..11604   +  terminator     NOS terminator: nopaline synthase terminator and poly(A) signal
  11725..11812   +  promoter       AmpR promoter (fragment): bla
  11845..11869   +  misc_feature   RB T-DNA repeat: right border repeat from nopaline C58 T-DNA
  12209..12610   +  CDS            Y4CG_SINFN (fragment): Protein inferred from homology: Swiss-Prot protein existence level 3. From Sinorhizobium fredii (strain NBRC 101917 / NGR234).
  13170..300     +  CDS            pVS1 StaA (across the origin): stability protein from the Pseudomonas plasmid pVS1 (Heeb et al., 2000)
>Addgene plasmid #160618 | pDGB3 alpha1 Tnos:nptII:Pnos - SF - P35S:hCas9:Tnos (GB1656) | addgene full sequence | sequence record 322016 | Addgene NGS Result
GACATATGGGCCACCGCCGACCTGGTGGAGCTGGTTAAGCAGCGCATTGAGGTCACGGATGGAAGGCTAC
AAGCGGCCTTTGTCGTGTCGCGGGCGATCAAAGGCACGCGCATCGGCGGTGAGGTTGCCGAGGCGCTGGC
CGGGTACGAGCTGCCCATTCTTGAGTCCCGTATCACGCAGCGCGTGAGCTACCCAGGCACTGCCGCCGCC
GGCACAACCGTTCTTGAATCAGAACCCGAGGGCGACGCTGCCCGCGAGGTCCAGGCGCTGGCCGCTGAAA
TTAAATCAAAACTCATTTGAGTTAATGAGGTAAAGAGAAAATGAGCAAAAGCACAAACACGCTAAGTGCC
GGCCGTCCGAGCGCACGCAGCAGCAAGGCTGCAACGTTGGCCAGCCTGGCAGACACGCCAGCCATGAAGC
GGGTCAACTTTCAGTTGCCGGCGGAGGATCACACCAAGCTGAAGATGTACGCGGTACGCCAAGGCAAGAC
CATTACCGAGCTGCTATCTGAATACATCGCGCAGCTACCAGAGTAAATGAGCAAATGAATAAATGAGTAG
ATGAATTTTAGCGGCTAAAGGAGGCGGCATGGAAAATCAAGAACAACCAGGCACCGACGCCGTGGAATGC
CCCATGTGTGGAGGAACGGGCGGTTGGCCAGGCGTAAGCGGCTGGGTTGCCTGCCGGCCCTGCAATGGCA
CTGGAACCCCCAAGCCCGAGGAATCGGCGTGAGCGGTCGCAAACCATCCGGCCCGGTACAAATCGGCGCG
GCGCTGGGTGATGACCTGGTGGAGAAGTTGAAGGCCGCGCAGGCCGCCCAGCGGCAACGCATCGAGGCAG
AAGCACGCCCCGGTGAATCGTGGCAAGCGGCCGCTGATCGAATCCGCAAAGAATCCCGGCAACCGCCGGC
AGCCGGTGCGCCGTCGATTAGGAAGCCGCCCAAGGGCGACGAGCAACCAGATTTTTTCGTTCCGATGCTC
TATGACGTGGGCACCCGCGATAGTCGCAGCATCATGGACGTGGCCGTTTTCCGTCTGTCGAAGCGTGACC
GACGAGCTGGCGAGGTGATCCGCTACGAGCTTCCAGACGGGCACGTAGAGGTTTCCGCAGGGCCGGCCGG
CATGGCCAGTGTGTGGGATTACGACCTGGTACTGATGGCGGTTTCCCATCTAACCGAATCCATGAACCGA
TACCGGGAAGGGAAGGGAGACAAGCCCGGCCGCGTGTTCCGTCCACACGTTGCGGACGTACTCAAGTTCT
GCCGGCGAGCCGATGGCGGAAAGCAGAAAGACGACCTGGTAGAAACCTGCATTCGGTTAAACACCACGCA
CGTTGCCATGCAGCGTACGAAGAAGGCCAAGAACGGCCGCCTGGTGACGGTATCCGAGGGTGAAGCCTTG
ATTAGCCGCTACAAGATCGTAAAGAGCGAAACCGGGCGGCCGGAGTACATCGAGATCGAGCTAGCTGATT
GGATGTACCGCGAGATCACAGAAGGCAAGAACCCGGACGTGCTGACGGTTCACCCCGATTACTTTTTGAT
CGATCCCGGCATCGGCCGTTTTCTCTACCGCCTGGCACGCCGCGCCGCAGGCAAGGCAGAAGCCAGATGG
TTGTTCAAGACGATCTACGAACGCAGTGGCAGCGCCGGAGAGTTCAAGAAGTTCTGTTTCACCGTGCGCA
AGCTGATCGGGTCAAATGACCTGCCGGAGTACGATTTGAAGGAGGAGGCGGGGCAGGCTGGCCCGATCCT
AGTCATGCGCTACCGCAACCTGATCGAGGGCGAAGCATCCGCCGGTTCCTAATGTACGGAGCAGATGCTA
GGGCAAATTGCCCTAGCAGGGGAAAAAGGTCGAAAAGGACTCTTTCCTGTGGATAGCACGTACATTGGGA
ACCCAAAGCCGTACATTGGGAACCGGAACCCGTACATTGGGAACCCAAAGCCGTACATTGGGAACCGGTC
ACACATGTAAGTGACTGATATAAAAGAGAAAAAAGGCGATTTTTCCGCCTAAAACTCTTTAAAACTTATT
AAAACTCTTAAAACCCGCCTGGCCTGTGCATAACTGTCTGGCCAGCGCACAGCCGAAGAGCTGCAAAAAG
CGCCTACCCTTCGGTCGCTGCGCTCCCTACGCCCCGCCGCTTCGCGTCGGCCTATCGCGGCCGCTGGCCG
CTCAAAAATGGCTGGCCTACGGCCAGGCAATCTACCAGGGCGCGGACAAGCCGCGCCGTCGCCACTCGAC
CGCCGGCGCCCACATCAAGGCACCCTGCCTCGCGCGTTTCGGTGATGACGGTGAAAACCTCTGACACATG
CAGCTCCCGGTGACGGTCACAGCTTGTCTGTAAGCGGATGCCGGGAGCAGACAAGCCCGTCAGGGCGCGT
CAGCGGGTGTTGGCGGGTGTCGGGGCGCAGCCATGACCCAGTCACGTAGCGATAGCGGAGTGTATACTGG
CTTAACTATGCGGCATCAGAGCAGATTGTACTGAGAGTGCACCATATGCGGTGTGAAATACCGCACAGAT
GCGTAAGGAGAAAATACCGCATCAGGCGCTCTTCCGCTTCCTCGCTCACTGACTCGCTGCGCTCGGTCGT
TCGGCTGCGGCGAGCGGTATCAGCTCACTCAAAGGCGGTAATACGGTTATCCACAGAATCAGGGGATAAC
GCAGGAAAGAACATGTGAGCAAAAGGCCAGCAAAAGGCCAGGAACCGTAAAAAGGCCGCGTTGCTGGCGT
TTTTCCATAGGCTCCGCCCCCCTGACGAGCATCACAAAAATCGACGCTCAAGTCAGAGGTGGCGAAACCC
GACAGGACTATAAAGATACCAGGCGTTTCCCCCTGGAAGCTCCCTCGTGCGCTCTCCTGTTCCGACCCTG
CCGCTTACCGGATACCTGTCCGCCTTTCTCCCTTCGGGAAGCGTGGCGCTTTCTCATAGCTCACGCTGTA
GGTATCTCAGTTCGGTGTAGGTCGTTCGCTCCAAGCTGGGCTGTGTGCACGAACCCCCCGTTCAGCCCGA
CCGCTGCGCCTTATCCGGTAACTATCGTCTTGAGTCCAACCCGGTAAGACACGACTTATCGCCACTGGCA
GCAGCCACTGGTAACAGGATTAGCAGAGCGAGGTATGTAGGCGGTGCTACAGAGTTCTTGAAGTGGTGGC
CTAACTACGGCTACACTAGAAGGACAGTATTTGGTATCTGCGCTCTGCTGAAGCCAGTTACCTTCGGAAA
AAGAGTTGGTAGCTCTTGATCCGGCAAACAAACCACCGCTGGTAGCGGTGGTTTTTTTGTTTGCAAGCAG
CAGATTACGCGCAGAAAAAAAGGATCTCAAGAAGATCCTTTGATCTTTTCTACGGGGTCTGACGCTCAGT
GGAACGAAAACTCACGTTAAGGGATTTTGGTCATGCATTCTAGGTGATTAGAAAAACTCATCGAGCATCA
AATGAAACTGCAATTTATTCATATCAGGATTATCAATACCATATTTTTGAAAAAGCCGTTTCTGTAATGA
AGGAGAAAACTCACCGAGGCAGTTCCATAGGATGGCAAGATCCTGGTATCGGTCTGCGATTCCGACTCGT
CCAACATCAATACAACCTATTAATTTCCCCTCGTCAAAAATAAGGTTATCAAGTGAGAAATCACCATGAG
TGACGACTGAATCCGGTGAGAATGGCAAAAGTTTATGCATTTCTTTCCAGACTTGTTCAACAGGCCAGCC
ATTACGCTCGTCATCAAAATCACTCGCATCAACCAAACCGTTATTCATTCGTGATTGCGCCTGAGCGAGT
CGAAATACGCGATCGCTGTTAAAAGGACAATTACAAACAGGAATCGAATGCAACCGGCGCAGGAACACTG
CCAGCGCATCAACAATATTTTCACCTGAATCAGGATATTCTTCTAATACCTGGAATGCTGTTTTCCCTGG
GATCGCAGTGGTGAGTAACCATGCATCATCAGGAGTACGGATAAAATGCTTGATGGTCGGAAGAGGCATA
AATTCCGTCAGCCAGTTTAGTCTGACCATCTCATCTGTAACATCATTGGCAACGCTACCTTTGCCATGTT
TCAGAAACAACTCTGGCGCATCGGGCTTCCCATACAATCGGTAGATTGTCGCACCTGATTGCCCGACATT
ATCGCGAGCCCATTTATACCCATATAAATCAGCATCCATGTTGGAATTTAATCGCGGCCTTGAGCAAGAC
GTTTCCCGTTGAATATGGCTCATAACAGAACTTATTATTTCCTTCCTCTTTTCTACAGTATTTAAAGATA
CCCCAAGAAGCTAATTATAACAAGACGAACTCCAATTCACTGTTCCTTGCATTCTAAAACCTTAAATACC
AGAAAACAGCTTTTTCAAAGTTGTTTTCAAAGTTGGCGTATAACATAGTATCGACGGAGCCGATTTTGAA
ACCGCGGTGATCACAGGCAGCAACGCTCTGTCATCGTTACAATCAACATGCTACCCTCCGCGAGATCATC
CGTGTTTCAAACCCGGCAGCTTAGTTGCCGTTCTTCCGAATAGCATCGGTAACATGAGCAAAGTCTGCCG
CCTTACAACGGCTCTCCCGCTGACGCCGTCCCGGACTGATGGGCTGCCTGTATCGAGTGGTGATTTTGTG
CCGAGCTGCCGGTCGGGGAGCTGTTGGCTGGCTGGTGGCAGGATATATTGTGGTGTAAACATAACGAATT
CGTCTCAGGAGAGCGATCAGCTTGCATGCCGGTCGATCTAGTAACATAGATGACACCGCGCGCGATAATT
TATCCTAGTTTGCGCGCTATATTTTGTTTTCTATCGCGTATTAAATGTATAATTGCGGGACTCTAATCAT
AAAAACCCATCTCATAAATAACGTCATGCATTACATGTTAATTATTACATGCTTAACGTAATTCAACAGA
AATTATATGATAATCATGGCAAGACCGGCAACAGGATTCAATCTTAAGAAACTTTATTGCCAAATGTTTG
AACGATCTGCTTGACTCTAGCTAGAGTCCGAACCCCAGAGTCCCGCTCAGAAGAACTCGTCAAGAAGGCG
ATAGAAGGCTATGCGCTGCGAATCGGGAGCGGCGATACCGTAAAGCACGAGGAAGCGGTCAGCCCATTCG
CCGCCAAGCTCTTCAGCAATATCACGGGTAGCCAACGCTATGTCCTGATAGCGGTCCGCCACACCCAGCC
GGCCACAGTCGATGAATCCAGAAAAGCGGCCATTTTCCACCATGATATTCGGCAAGCAGGCGTCGCCGTG
GGTCACGACGAGATCCTCGCCGTCGGGCATCCGCGCCTTGAGCCTGGCGAACAGTTCGGCTGGCGCGAGC
CCCTGATGCTCTTCGTCCAGATCATCCTGATCGACAAGACCGGCTTCCATCCGAGTACGTGCTCGCTCGA
TGCGGTGTTTCGCTTGGTGGTCGAATGGGCAGGTAGCCGGATCAAGCGTATGCAGCCGCCGCATTGCATC
AGCCATGATGGATACTTTCTCGGCAGGAGCAAGGTGAGATGACAGGAGATCCTGCCCCGGCACTTCGCCC
AATAGCAGCCAGTCCCTTCCCGCTTCAGTGACAACGTCGAGCACAGCTGCGCAAGGAACGCCCGTCGTGG
CCAGCCACGATAGCCGCGCTGCCTCGTCTTGGAGTTCATTCAGGGCACCGGACAGGTCGGTCTTGACAAA
AAGAACCGGGCGCCCCTGCGCTGACAGCCGGAACACGGCGGCATCAGAGCAGCCGATTGTCTGTTGTGCC
CAGTCATAGCCGAATAGCCTCTCCACCCAAGCGGCCGGAGAACCTGCGTGCAATCCATCTTGTTCAATCA
TGCCTCGATCGAGTTGAGAGTGAATATGAGACTCTAATTGGATACCGAGGGGAATTTATGGAACGTCAGT
GGAGCATTTTTGACAAGAAATATTTGCTAGCTGATAGTGACCTTAGGCGACTTTTGAACGCGCAATAATG
GTTTCTGACGTATGTGCTTAGCTCATTAAACTCCAGAAACCCGCGGCTCAGTGGCTCCTTCAACGTTGCG
GTTCTGTCAGTTCCAAACGTAAAACGGCTTGTCCCGCGTCATCGGCGGGGGTCATACCGTGACTCCCTTA
ATTCTCATGTATCTCCTTCTTTGTTCTTCATCCACCATTGTTCTTCATCAATCATTTCGCTGTCAGGAGA
CTAGAGCCAAGCTGATCTCCTTTGCCCCGGAGATCACCATGGACGACTTTCTCTATCTCTACGATCTAGG
AAGAAAGTTCGACGGAGAAGGTGACGATACCATGTTCACCACCGATAATGAGAAGATTAGCCTCTTCAAT
TTCAGAAAGAATGCTGACCCACAGATGGTTAGAGAGGCCTACGCGGCAGGTCTGATCAAGACGATCTACC
CGAGTAATAATCTCCAGGAGATCAAATACCTTCCCAAGAAGGTTAAAGATGCAGTCAAAAGATTCAGGAC
TAACTGCATCAAGAACACAGAGAAAGATATATTTCTCAAGATCAGAAGTACTATTCCAGTATGGACGATT
CAAGGCTTGCTTCATAAACCAAGGCAAGTAATAGAGATTGGAGTCTCTAAGAAAGTAGTTCCTACTGAAT
CAAAGGCCATGGAGTCAAAAATTCAGATCGAGGATCTAACAGAACTCGCCGTGAAGACTGGCGAACAGTT
CATACAGAGTCTTTTACGACTCAATGACAAGAAGAAAATCTTCGTCAACATGGTGGAGCACGACACTCTC
GTCTACTCCAAGAATATCAAAGATACAGTCTCAGAAGACCAAAGGGCTATTGAGACTTTTCAACAAAGGG
TAATATCGGGAAACCTCCTCGGATTCCATTGCCCAGCTATCTGTCACTTCATCAAAAGGACAGTAGAAAA
GGAAGGTGGCACCTACAAATGCCATCATTGCGATAAAGGAAAGGCTATCGTTCAAGATGCCCCTGCCGAC
AGTGGTCCCAAAGATGGACCCCCACCCACGAGGAGCATCGTGGAAAAAGAAGACGTTCCAACCACGTCTT
CAAAGCAAGTGGATTGATGTGATATCTCCACTGACGTAAGGGATGACGCACAATCCCACTATCCTTCGCA
AGACCCTTCCTCTATATAAGGAAGTTCATTTCATTTGGAGAGGACTCCGGTATTTTTACAACAATTACCA
CAACAAAACAAACAACAAACAACATTACAATTTACTATTCTAGTCGAAATGGACAAGAAGTACTCCATTG
GGCTCGATATCGGCACAAACAGCGTCGGCTGGGCCGTCATTACGGACGAGTACAAGGTGCCGAGCAAAAA
ATTCAAAGTTCTGGGCAATACCGATCGCCACAGCATAAAGAAGAACCTCATTGGCGCCCTCCTGTTCGAC
TCCGGGGAAACGGCCGAAGCCACGCGGCTCAAAAGAACAGCACGGCGCAGATATACCCGCAGAAAGAATC
GGATCTGCTACCTGCAGGAGATCTTTAGTAATGAGATGGCTAAGGTGGATGACTCTTTCTTCCATAGGCT
GGAGGAGTCCTTTTTGGTGGAGGAGGATAAAAAGCACGAGCGCCACCCAATCTTTGGCAATATCGTGGAC
GAGGTGGCGTACCATGAAAAGTACCCAACCATATATCATCTGAGGAAGAAGCTTGTAGACAGTACTGATA
AGGCTGACTTGCGGTTGATCTATCTCGCGCTGGCGCATATGATCAAATTTCGGGGACACTTCCTCATCGA
GGGGGACCTGAACCCAGACAACAGCGATGTCGACAAACTCTTTATCCAACTGGTTCAGACTTACAATCAG
CTTTTCGAAGAGAACCCGATCAACGCATCCGGAGTTGACGCCAAAGCAATCCTGAGCGCTAGGCTGTCCA
AATCCCGGCGGCTCGAAAACCTCATCGCACAGCTCCCTGGGGAGAAGAAGAACGGCCTGTTTGGTAATCT
TATCGCCCTGTCACTCGGGCTGACCCCCAACTTTAAATCTAACTTCGACCTGGCCGAAGATGCCAAGCTT
CAACTGAGCAAAGACACCTACGATGATGATCTCGACAATCTGCTGGCCCAGATCGGCGACCAGTACGCAG
ACCTTTTTTTGGCGGCAAAGAACCTGTCAGACGCCATTCTGCTGAGTGATATTCTGCGAGTGAACACGGA
GATCACCAAAGCTCCGCTGAGCGCTAGTATGATCAAGCGCTATGATGAGCACCACCAAGACTTGACTTTG
CTGAAGGCCCTTGTCAGACAGCAACTGCCTGAGAAGTACAAGGAAATTTTCTTCGATCAGTCTAAAAATG
GCTACGCCGGATACATTGACGGCGGAGCAAGCCAGGAGGAATTTTACAAATTTATTAAGCCCATCTTGGA
AAAAATGGACGGCACCGAGGAGCTGCTGGTAAAGCTTAACAGAGAAGATCTGTTGCGCAAACAGCGCACT
TTCGACAATGGAAGCATCCCCCACCAGATTCACCTGGGCGAACTGCACGCTATCCTCAGGCGGCAAGAGG
ATTTCTACCCCTTTTTGAAAGATAACAGGGAAAAGATTGAGAAAATCCTCACATTTCGGATACCCTACTA
TGTAGGCCCCCTCGCCCGGGGAAATTCCAGATTCGCGTGGATGACTCGCAAATCAGAAGAGACTATCACT
CCCTGGAACTTCGAGGAAGTCGTGGATAAGGGGGCCTCTGCCCAGTCCTTCATCGAAAGGATGACTAACT
TTGATAAAAATCTGCCTAACGAAAAGGTGCTTCCTAAACACTCTCTGCTGTACGAGTACTTCACAGTTTA
TAACGAGCTCACCAAGGTCAAATACGTCACAGAAGGGATGAGAAAGCCAGCATTCCTGTCTGGAGAGCAG
AAGAAAGCTATCGTGGACCTCCTCTTCAAGACGAACCGGAAAGTTACCGTGAAACAGCTCAAAGAAGATT
ATTTCAAAAAGATTGAATGTTTCGACTCTGTTGAAATCAGCGGAGTGGAGGATCGCTTCAACGCATCCCT
GGGAACGTATCACGATCTCCTGAAAATCATTAAAGACAAGGACTTCCTGGACAATGAGGAGAACGAGGAC
ATTCTTGAGGACATTGTCCTCACCCTTACGTTGTTTGAAGATAGGGAGATGATTGAAGAACGCTTGAAAA
CTTACGCTCATCTCTTCGACGACAAAGTCATGAAACAGCTCAAGAGGCGCCGATATACAGGATGGGGGCG
GCTGTCAAGAAAACTGATCAATGGGATCCGAGACAAGCAGAGTGGAAAGACAATCCTGGATTTTCTTAAG
TCCGATGGATTTGCCAACCGGAACTTCATGCAGTTGATCCATGATGACTCTCTCACCTTTAAGGAGGACA
TCCAGAAAGCACAAGTTTCTGGCCAGGGGGACAGTCTCCACGAGCACATCGCTAATCTTGCAGGTAGCCC
AGCTATCAAAAAGGGAATACTGCAGACCGTTAAGGTCGTGGATGAACTCGTCAAAGTAATGGGAAGGCAT
AAGCCCGAGAATATCGTTATCGAGATGGCCCGAGAGAACCAAACTACCCAGAAGGGACAGAAGAACAGTA
GGGAAAGGATGAAGAGGATTGAAGAGGGTATAAAAGAACTGGGGTCCCAAATCCTTAAGGAACACCCAGT
TGAAAACACCCAGCTTCAGAATGAGAAGCTCTACCTGTACTACCTGCAGAACGGCAGGGACATGTACGTG
GATCAGGAACTGGACATCAATCGGCTCTCCGACTACGACGTGGATCATATCGTGCCCCAGTCTTTTCTCA
AAGATGATTCTATTGATAATAAAGTGTTGACAAGATCCGATAAAAATAGAGGGAAGAGTGATAACGTCCC
CTCAGAAGAAGTTGTCAAGAAAATGAAAAATTATTGGCGGCAGCTGCTGAACGCCAAACTGATCACACAA
CGGAAGTTCGATAATCTGACTAAGGCTGAACGAGGTGGCCTGTCTGAGTTGGATAAAGCCGGCTTCATCA
AAAGGCAGCTTGTTGAGACACGCCAGATCACCAAGCACGTGGCCCAAATTCTCGATTCACGCATGAACAC
CAAGTACGATGAAAATGACAAACTGATTCGAGAGGTGAAAGTTATTACTCTGAAGTCTAAGCTGGTTTCA
GATTTCAGAAAGGACTTTCAGTTTTATAAGGTGAGAGAGATCAACAATTACCACCATGCGCATGATGCCT
ACCTGAATGCAGTGGTAGGCACTGCACTTATCAAAAAATATCCCAAGCTTGAATCTGAATTTGTTTACGG
AGACTATAAAGTGTACGATGTTAGGAAAATGATCGCAAAGTCTGAGCAGGAAATAGGCAAGGCCACCGCT
AAGTACTTCTTTTACAGCAATATTATGAATTTTTTCAAGACCGAGATTACACTGGCCAATGGAGAGATTC
GGAAGCGACCACTTATCGAAACAAACGGAGAAACAGGAGAAATCGTGTGGGACAAGGGTAGGGATTTCGC
GACAGTCCGGAAGGTCCTGTCCATGCCGCAGGTGAACATCGTTAAAAAGACCGAAGTACAGACCGGAGGC
TTCTCCAAGGAAAGTATCCTCCCGAAAAGGAACAGCGACAAGCTGATCGCACGCAAAAAAGATTGGGACC
CCAAGAAATACGGCGGATTCGATTCTCCTACAGTCGCTTACAGTGTACTGGTTGTGGCCAAAGTGGAGAA
AGGGAAGTCTAAAAAACTCAAAAGCGTCAAGGAACTGCTGGGCATCACAATCATGGAGCGATCAAGCTTC
GAAAAAAACCCCATCGACTTTCTCGAGGCGAAAGGATATAAAGAGGTCAAAAAAGACCTCATCATTAAGC
TTCCCAAGTACTCTCTCTTTGAGCTTGAAAACGGCCGGAAACGAATGCTCGCTAGTGCGGGCGAGCTGCA
GAAAGGTAACGAGCTGGCACTGCCCTCTAAATACGTTAATTTCTTGTATCTGGCCAGCCACTATGAAAAG
CTCAAAGGATCTCCCGAAGATAATGAGCAGAAGCAGCTGTTCGTGGAACAACACAAACACTACCTTGATG
AGATCATCGAGCAAATAAGCGAATTCTCCAAAAGAGTGATCCTCGCCGACGCTAACCTCGATAAGGTGCT
TTCTGCTTACAATAAGCACAGGGATAAGCCCATCAGGGAGCAGGCAGAAAACATTATCCACTTGTTTACT
CTGACCAACTTGGGCGCGCCTGCAGCCTTCAAGTACTTCGACACCACCATAGACAGAAAGCGGTACACCT
CTACAAAGGAGGTCCTGGACGCCACACTGATTCATCAGTCAATTACGGGGCTCTATGAAACAAGAATCGA
CCTCTCTCAGCTCGGTGGAGACAGCAGGGCTGACCCCAAGAAGAAGAGGAAGGTGTGAGCTTGGAATGGA
TCTTCGATCCCGATCGTTCAAACATTTGGCAATAAAGTTTCTTAAGATTGAATCCTGTTGCCGGTCTTGC
GACGATTATCATATAATTTCTGTTGAATTACGTTAAGCATGTAATAATTAACATGTAATGCATGACGTTA
TTTATGAGATGGGTTTTTATGATTAGAGTCCCGCAATTATACATTTAATACGCGATAGAAAACAAAATAT
AGCGCGCAAACTAGGATAAATTATCGCGCGCGGTGTCATCTATGTTACTAGATCGGGAATTGCCAAGCTA
ATTCTTGAAGACGAAAGGGCCTCGTGATACGCCTATTTTTATAGGTTAATGTCATGATAATAATGGTTTC
TTAGACGTCAGGTGGCACTTTTCGGGGAAATGTGCGCGGAACCCCTATTTGTTTATTTTTCTAAATACAT
TCAAATATGTATCCGCTCATGAGACAATAACCCTGATAAATGCTTCAATAATGGGACCGACTCGCGCTGT
CATGAGACGAATTCTGACAGGATATATTGGCGGGTAAACCTAAGAGAAAAGAGCGTTTATTAGAATAATC
GGATATTTAAAAGGGCGTGAAAAGGTTTATCCGTTCGTCCATTTGTATGTGCATGCCAACCACAGGGTTC
CCCTCGGGATCAAAGTACTTTGATCCAACCCCTCCGCTGCTATAGTGCAGTCGGCTTCTGACGTTCAGTG
CAGCCGTCATCTGAAAACGACATGTCGCACAAGTCCTAAGTTACGCGACAGGCTGCCGCCCTGCCCTTTT
CCTGGCGTTTTCTTGTCGCGTGTTTTAGTCGCATAAAGTAGAATACTTGCGACTAGAACCGGAGACATTA
CGCCATGAACAAGAGCGCCGCCGCTGGCCTGCTGGGCTATGCCCGCGTCAGCACCGACGACCAGGACTTG
ACCAACCAACGGGCCGAACTGCACGCGGCCGGCTGCACCAAGCTGTTTTCCGAGAAGATCACCGGCACCA
GGCGCGACCGCCCGGAGCTGGCCAGGATGCTTGACCACCTACGCCCTGGCGACGTTGTGACAGTGACCAG
GCTAGACCGCCTGGCCCGCAGCACCCGCGACCTACTGGACATTGCCGAGCGCATCCAGGAGGCCGGCGCG
GGCCTGCGTAGCCTGGCAGAGCCGTGGGCCGACACCACCACGCCGGCCGGCCGCATGGTGTTGACCGTGT
TCGCCGGCATTGCCGAGTTCGAGCGTTCCCTAATCATCGACCGCACCCGGAGCGGGCGCGAGGCCGCCAA
GGCCCGAGGCGTGAAGTTTGGCCCCCGCCCTACCCTCACCCCGGCACAGATCGCGCACGCCCGCGAGCTG
ATCGACCAGGAAGGCCGCACCGTGAAAGAGGCGGCTGCACTGCTTGGCGTGCATCGCTCGACCCTGTACC
GCGCACTTGAGCGCAGCGAGGAAGTGACGCCCACCGAGGCCAGGCGGCGCGGTGCCTTCCGTGAGGACGC
ATTGACCGAGGCCGACGCCCTGGCGGCCGCCGAGAATGAACGCCAAGAGGAACAAGCATGAAACCGCACC
AGGACGGCCAGGACGAACCGTTTTTCATTACCGAAGAGATCGAGGCGGAGATGATCGCGGCCGGGTACGT
GTTCGAGCCGCCCGCGCACCTCTCAACCGTGCGGCTGCATGAAATCCTGGCCGGTTTGTCTGATGCCAAG
CTGGCGGCCTGGCCGGCCAGCTTGGCCGCTGAAGAAACCGAGCGCCGCCGTCTAAAAAGGTGATGTGTAT
TTGAGTAAAACAGCTTGCGTCATGCGGTCGCTGCGTATATGATGCGATGAGTAAATAAACAAATACGCAA
GGGGAACGCATGAAGGTTATCGCTGTACTTAACCAGAAAGGCGGGTCAGGCAAGACGACCATCGCAACCC
ATCTAGCCCGCGCCCTGCAACTCGCCGGGGCCGATGTTCTGTTAGTCGATTCCGATCCCCAGGGCAGTGC
CCGCGATTGGGCGGCCGTGCGGGAAGATCAACCGCTAACCGTTGTCGGCATCGACCGCCCGACGATTGAC
CGCGACGTGAAGGCCATCGGCCGGCGCGACTTCGTAGTGATCGACGGAGCGCCCCAGGCGGCGGACTTGG
CTGTGTCCGCGATCAAGGCAGCCGACTTCGTGCTGATTCCGGTGCAGCCAAGCCCTTAC
